>Addgene plasmid #121514 | pSLQ1371-sgGAL4 | addgene full sequence | sequence record 234684 | Addgene NGS Result
CTATTACCATGGTGATGCGGTTTTGGCAGTACATCAATGGGCGTGGATAGCGGTTTGACTCACGGGGATT
TCCAAGTCTCCACCCCATTGACGTCAATGGGAGTTTGTTTTGGCACCAAAATCAACGGGACTTTCCAAAA
TGTCGTAACAACTCCGCCCCATTGACGCAAATGGGCGGTAGGCGTGTACGGTGGGAGGTCTATATAAGCA
GCGCGTTTTGCCTGTACTGGGTCTCTCTGGTTAGACCAGATCTGAGCCTGGGAGCTCTCTGGCTAACTAG
GGAACCCACTGCTTAAGCCTCAATAAAGCTTGCCTTGAGTGCTTCAAGTAGTGTGTGCCCGTCTGTTGTG
TGACTCTGGTAACTAGAGATCCCTCAGACCCTTTTAGTCAGTGTGGAAAATCTCTAGCAGTGGCGCCCGA
ACAGGGACTTGAAAGCGAAAGGGAAACCAGAGGAGCTCTCTCGACGCAGGACTCGGCTTGCTGAAGCGCG
CACGGCAAGAGGCGAGGGGCGGCGACTGGTGAGTACGCCAAAAATTTTGACTAGCGGAGGCTAGAAGGAG
AGAGATGGGTGCGAGAGCGTCAGTATTAAGCGGGGGAGAATTAGATCGCGATGGGAAAAAATTCGGTTAA
GGCCAGGGGGAAAGAAAAAATATAAATTAAAACATATAGTATGGGCAAGCAGGGAGCTAGAACGATTCGC
AGTTAATCCTGGCCTGTTAGAAACATCAGAAGGCTGTAGACAAATACTGGGACAGCTACAACCATCCCTT
CAGACAGGATCAGAAGAACTTAGATCATTATATAATACAGTAGCAACCCTCTATTGTGTGCATCAAAGGA
TAGAGATAAAAGACACCAAGGAAGCTTTAGACAAGATAGAGGAAGAGCAAAACAAAAGTAAGACCACCGC
ACAGCAAGCGGCCGGCCGCTGATCTTCAGACCTGGAGGAGGAGATATGAGGGACAATTGGAGAAGTGAAT
TATATAAATATAAAGTAGTAAAAATTGAACCATTAGGAGTAGCACCCACCAAGGCAAAGAGAAGAGTGGT
GCAGAGAGAAAAAAGAGCAGTGGGAATAGGAGCTTTGTTCCTTGGGTTCTTGGGAGCAGCAGGAAGCACT
ATGGGCGCAGCGTCAATGACGCTGACGGTACAGGCCAGACAATTATTGTCTGGTATAGTGCAGCAGCAGA
ACAATTTGCTGAGGGCTATTGAGGCGCAACAGCATCTGTTGCAACTCACAGTCTGGGGCATCAAGCAGCT
CCAGGCAAGAATCCTGGCTGTGGAAAGATACCTAAAGGATCAACAGCTCCTGGGGATTTGGGGTTGCTCT
GGAAAACTCATTTGCACCACTGCTGTGCCTTGGAATGCTAGTTGGAGTAATAAATCTCTGGAACAGATTT
GGAATCACACGACCTGGATGGAGTGGGACAGAGAAATTAACAATTACACAAGCTTAATACACTCCTTAAT
TGAAGAATCGCAAAACCAGCAAGAAAAGAATGAACAAGAATTATTGGAATTAGATAAATGGGCAAGTTTG
TGGAATTGGTTTAACATAACAAATTGGCTGTGGTATATAAAATTATTCATAATGATAGTAGGAGGCTTGG
TAGGTTTAAGAATAGTTTTTGCTGTACTTTCTATAGTGAATAGAGTTAGGCAGGGATATTCACCATTATC
GTTTCAGACCCACCTCCCAACCCCGAGGGGACCCGACAGGCCCGAAGGAATAGAAGAAGAAGGTGGAGAG
AGAGACAGAGACAGATCCATTCGATTAGTGAACGGATCGGCACTGCGTGCGCCAATTCTGCAGACAAATG
GCAGTATTCATCCACAATTTTAAAAGAAAAGGGGGGATTGGGGGGTACAGTGCAGGGGAAAGAATAGTAG
ACATAATAGCAACAGACATACAAACTAAAGAATTACAAAAACAAATTACAAAAATTCAAAATTTTCGGGT
TTATTACAGGGACAGCAGAGATCCAGTTTGGTTAGTACCGGGCCCGCTCTAGAGATCCGACGCGCCATCT
CTAGGCCCGCGCCGGCCCCCTCGCACGGACTTGTGGGAGAAGCTCGGCTACTCCCCTGCCCCGGTTAATT
TGCATATAATATTTCCTAGTAACTATAGAGGCTTAATGTGCGATAAAAGACAGATAATCTGTTCTTTTTA
ATACTAGCTACATTTTACATGATAGGCTTGGATTTCTATAACTTCGTATAGCATACATTATACGAAGTTA
TAAACAGCACAAAAGGAAACTCACCCTAACTGTAAAGTAATTGTGTGTTTTGAGACTATAAGTATCCCTT
GGAGAACCACCTTGTTGGAGCACTGTCCTCCGAACGTGTTTAAGAGCTATGCTGGAAACAGCATAGCAAG
TTTAAATAAGGCTAGTCCGTTATCAACTTGAAAAAGTGGCACCGAGTCGGTGCTTTTTTTCTCGAGTACT
AGGATCCATTAGGCGGCCGCGTGGATAACCGTATTACCGCCATGCATTAGTTATTAATAGTAATCAATTA
CGGGGTCATTAGTTCATAGCCCATATATGGAGTTCCGCGTTACATAACTTACGGTAAATGGCCCGCCTGG
CTGACCGCCCAACGACCCCCGCCCATTGACGTCAATAATGACGTATGTTCCCATAGTAACGCCAATAGGG
ACTTTCCATTGACGTCAATGGGTGGAGTATTTACGGTAAACTGCCCACTTGGCAGTACATCAAGTGTATC
ATATGCCAAGTACGCCCCCTATTGACGTCAATGACGGTAAATGGCCCGCCTGGCATTATGCCCAGTACAT
GACCTTATGGGACTTTCCTACTTGGCAGTACATCTACGTATTAGTCATCGCTATTACCATGGTGATGCGG
TTTTGGCAGTACATCAATGGGCGTGGATAGCGGTTTGACTCACGGGGATTTCCAAGTCTCCACCCCATTG
ACGTCAATGGGAGTTTGTTTTGGCACCAAAATCAACGGGACTTTCCAAAATGTCGTAACAACTCCGCCCC
ATTGACGCAAATGGGCGGTAGGCGTGTACGGTGGGAGGTCTATATAAGCAGAGCTGGTTTAGTGAACCGT
CAGATCCGCTAGCCCACCATGACCGAGTACAAGCCCACGGTGCGCCTCGCCACCCGCGACGACGTCCCCC
GGGCCGTACGCACCCTCGCCGCCGCGTTCGCCGACTACCCCGCCACGCGCCACACCGTCGACCCGGACCG
CCACATCGAGCGGGTCACCGAGCTGCAAGAACTCTTCCTCACGCGCGTCGGGCTCGACATCGGCAAGGTG
TGGGTCGCGGACGACGGCGCCGCGGTGGCGGTCTGGACCACGCCGGAGAGCGTCGAAGCGGGGGCGGTGT
TCGCCGAGATCGGCCCGCGCATGGCCGAGTTGAGCGGTTCCCGGCTGGCCGCGCAGCAACAGATGGAAGG
CCTCCTGGCGCCGCACCGGCCCAAGGAGCCCGCGTGGTTCCTGGCCACCGTCGGCGTCTCGCCCGACCAC
CAGGGCAAGGGTCTGGGCAGCGCCGTCGTGCTCCCCGGAGTGGAGGCGGCCGAGCGCGCCGGGGTGCCCG
CCTTCCTGGAGACCTCCGCGCCCCGCAACCTCCCCTTCTACGAGCGGCTCGGCTTCACCGTCACCGCCGA
CGTCGAGGTGCCCGAAGGACCGCGCACCTGGTGCATGACCCGCAAGCCCGGTGCCGGATCGGGAGAGGGC
AGAGGAAGTCTGCTAACATGCGGTGACGTCGAGGAGAATCCTGGCCCACCGGTCGCCACCATGGTGAGCA
AGGGCGAGGAGGATAACATGGCCATCATCAAGGAGTTCATGCGCTTCAAGGTGCACATGGAGGGCTCCGT
GAACGGCCACGAGTTCGAGATCGAGGGCGAGGGCGAGGGCCGCCCCTACGAGGGCACCCAGACCGCCAAG
CTGAAGGTGACCAAGGGTGGCCCCCTGCCCTTCGCCTGGGACATCCTGTCCCCTCAGTTCATGTACGGCT
CCAAGGCCTACGTGAAGCACCCCGCCGACATCCCCGACTACTTGAAGCTGTCCTTCCCCGAGGGCTTCAA
GTGGGAGCGCGTGATGAACTTCGAGGACGGCGGCGTGGTGACCGTGACCCAGGACTCCTCCCTGCAGGAC
GGCGAGTTCATCTACAAGGTGAAGCTGCGCGGCACCAACTTCCCCTCCGACGGCCCCGTAATGCAGAAGA
AGACCATGGGCTGGGAGGCCTCCTCCGAGCGGATGTACCCCGAGGACGGCGCCCTGAAGGGCGAGATCAA
GCAGAGGCTGAAGCTGAAGGACGGCGGCCACTACGACGCTGAGGTCAAGACCACCTACAAGGCCAAGAAG
CCCGTGCAGCTGCCCGGCGCCTACAACGTCAACATCAAGTTGGACATCACCTCCCACAACGAGGACTACA
CCATCGTGGAACAGTACGAACGCGCCGAGGGCCGCCACTCCACCGGCGGCATGGACGAGCTGTACAAGTA
AGAATTCGTCGAGGGACCTAATAACTTCGTATAGCATACATTATACGAAGTTATACATGTTTAAGGGTTC
CGGTTCCACTAGGTACAATTCGATATCAAGCTTATCGATAATCAACCTCTGGATTACAAAATTTGTGAAA
GATTGACTGGTATTCTTAACTATGTTGCTCCTTTTACGCTATGTGGATACGCTGCTTTAATGCCTTTGTA
TCATGCTATTGCTTCCCGTATGGCTTTCATTTTCTCCTCCTTGTATAAATCCTGGTTGCTGTCTCTTTAT
GAGGAGTTGTGGCCCGTTGTCAGGCAACGTGGCGTGGTGTGCACTGTGTTTGCTGACGCAACCCCCACTG
GTTGGGGCATTGCCACCACCTGTCAGCTCCTTTCCGGGACTTTCGCTTTCCCCCTCCCTATTGCCACGGC
GGAACTCATCGCCGCCTGCCTTGCCCGCTGCTGGACAGGGGCTCGGCTGTTGGGCACTGACAATTCCGTG
GTGTTGTCGGGGAAATCATCGTCCTTTCCTTGGCTGCTCGCCTGTGTTGCCACCTGGATTCTGCGCGGGA
CGTCCTTCTGCTACGTCCCTTCGGCCCTCAATCCAGCGGACCTTCCTTCCCGCGGCCTGCTGCCGGCTCT
GCGGCCTCTTCCGCGTCTTCGCCTTCGCCCTCAGACGAGTCGGATCTCCCTTTGGGCCGCCTCCCCGCAT
CGATACCGTCGACCTCGATCGAGACCTAGAAAAACATGGAGCAATCACAAGTAGCAATACAGCAGCTACC
AATGCTGATTGTGCCTGGCTAGAAGCACAAGAGGAGGAGGAGGTGGGTTTTCCAGTCACACCTCAGGTAC
CTTTAAGACCAATGACTTACAAGGCAGCTGTAGATCTTAGCCACTTTTTAAAAGAAAAGGGGGGACTGGA
AGGGCTAATTCACTCCCAACGAAGACAAGATATCCTTGATCTGTGGATCTACCACACACAAGGCTACTTC
CCTGATTGGCAGAACTACACACCAGGGCCAGGGATCAGATATCCACTGACCTTTGGATGGTGCTACAAGC
TAGTACCAGTTGAGCAAGAGAAGGTAGAAGAAGCCAATGAAGGAGAGAACACCCGCTTGTTACACCCTGT
GAGCCTGCATGGGATGGATGACCCGGAGAGAGAAGTATTAGAGTGGAGGTTTGACAGCCGCCTAGCATTT
CATCACATGGCCCGAGAGCTGCATCCGGACTGTACTGGGTCTCTCTGGTTAGACCAGATCTGAGCCTGGG
AGCTCTCTGGCTAACTAGGGAACCCACTGCTTAAGCCTCAATAAAGCTTGCCTTGAGTGCTTCAAGTAGT
GTGTGCCCGTCTGTTGTGTGACTCTGGTAACTAGAGATCCCTCAGACCCTTTTAGTCAGTGTGGAAAATC
TCTAGCAGCATGTGAGCAAAAGGCCAGCAAAAGGCCAGGAACCGTAAAAAGGCCGCGTTGCTGGCGTTTT
TCCATAGGCTCCGCCCCCCTGACGAGCATCACAAAAATCGACGCTCAAGTCAGAGGTGGCGAAACCCGAC
AGGACTATAAAGATACCAGGCGTTTCCCCCTGGAAGCTCCCTCGTGCGCTCTCCTGTTCCGACCCTGCCG
CTTACCGGATACCTGTCCGCCTTTCTCCCTTCGGGAAGCGTGGCGCTTTCTCATAGCTCACGCTGTAGGT
ATCTCAGTTCGGTGTAGGTCGTTCGCTCCAAGCTGGGCTGTGTGCACGAACCCCCCGTTCAGCCCGACCG
CTGCGCCTTATCCGGTAACTATCGTCTTGAGTCCAACCCGGTAAGACACGACTTATCGCCACTGGCAGCA
GCCACTGGTAACAGGATTAGCAGAGCGAGGTATGTAGGCGGTGCTACAGAGTTCTTGAAGTGGTGGCCTA
ACTACGGCTACACTAGAAGAACAGTATTTGGTATCTGCGCTCTGCTGAAGCCAGTTACCTTCGGAAAAAG
AGTTGGTAGCTCTTGATCCGGCAAACAAACCACCGCTGGTAGCGGTGGTTTTTTTGTTTGCAAGCAGCAG
ATTACGCGCAGAAAAAAAGGATCTCAAGAAGATCCTTTGATCTTTTCTACGGGGTCTGACGCTCAGTGGA
ACGAAAACTCACGTTAAGGGATTTTGGTCATGAGATTATCAAAAAGGATCTTCACCTAGATCCTTTTAAA
TTAAAAATGAAGTTTTAAATCAATCTAAAGTATATATGAGTAAACTTGGTCTGACAGTTACCAATGCTTA
ATCAGTGAGGCACCTATCTCAGCGATCTGTCTATTTCGTTCATCCATAGTTGCCTGACTCCCCGTCGTGT
AGATAACTACGATACGGGAGGGCTTACCATCTGGCCCCAGTGCTGCAATGATACCGCGAGACCCACGCTC
ACCGGCTCCAGATTTATCAGCAATAAACCAGCCAGCCGGAAGGGCCGAGCGCAGAAGTGGTCCTGCAACT
TTATCCGCCTCCATCCAGTCTATTAATTGTTGCCGGGAAGCTAGAGTAAGTAGTTCGCCAGTTAATAGTT
TGCGCAACGTTGTTGCCATTGCTACAGGCATCGTGGTGTCACGCTCGTCGTTTGGTATGGCTTCATTCAG
CTCCGGTTCCCAACGATCAAGGCGAGTTACATGATCCCCCATGTTGTGCAAAAAAGCGGTTAGCTCCTTC
GGTCCTCCGATCGTTGTCAGAAGTAAGTTGGCCGCAGTGTTATCACTCATGGTTATGGCAGCACTGCATA
ATTCTCTTACTGTCATGCCATCCGTAAGATGCTTTTCTGTGACTGGTGAGTACTCAACCAAGTCATTCTG
AGAATAGTGTATGCGGCGACCGAGTTGCTCTTGCCCGGCGTCAATACGGGATAATACCGCGCCACATAGC
AGAACTTTAAAAGTGCTCATCATTGGAAAACGTTCTTCGGGGCGAAAACTCTCAAGGATCTTACCGCTGT
TGAGATCCAGTTCGATGTAACCCACTCGTGCACCCAACTGATCTTCAGCATCTTTTACTTTCACCAGCGT
TTCTGGGTGAGCAAAAACAGGAAGGCAAAATGCCGCAAAAAAGGGAATAAGGGCGACACGGAAATGTTGA
ATACTCATACTCTTCCTTTTTCAATATTATTGAAGCATTTATCAGGGTTATTGTCTCATGAGCGGATACA
TATTTGAATGTATTTAGAAAAATAAACAAATAGGGGTTCCGCGCACATTTCCCCGAAAAGTGCCACCTGA
CGTCGACGGATCGGGAGATCTCCCGATCCCCTATGGTGCACTCTCAGTACAATCTGCTCTGATGCCGCAT
AGTTAAGCCAGTATCTGCTCCCTGCTTGTGTGTTGGAGGTCGCTGAGTAGTGCGCGAGCAAAATTTAAGC
TACAACAAGGCAAGGCTTGACCGACAATTGCATGAAGAATCTGCTTAGGGTTAGGCGTTTTGCGCTGCTT
CGCGATGTACGGGCCAGATATACGCGTTGACATTGATTATTGACTAGTTATTAATAGTAATCAATTACGG
GGTCATTAGTTCATAGCCCATATATGGAGTTCCGCGTTACATAACTTACGGTAAATGGCCCGCCTGGCTG
ACCGCCCAACGACCCCCGCCCATTGACGTCAATAATGACGTATGTTCCCATAGTAACGCCAATAGGGACT
TTCCATTGACGTCAATGGGTGGAGTATTTACGGTAAACTGCCCACTTGGCAGTACATCAAGTGTATCATA
TGCCAAGTACGCCCCCTATTGACGTCAATGACGGTAAATGGCCCGCCTGGCATTATGCCCAGTACATGAC
CTTATGGGACTTTCCTACTTGGCAGTACATCTACGTATTAGTCATCG
Features (pLannotate 1.2.2; 24 found; start..end, strand, type, name):
     12..211     +  promoter       CMV promoter: human cytomegalovirus (CMV) immediate early promoter
    229..409     +  LTR            5' LTR (truncated): truncated 5' long terminal repeat (LTR) from HIV-1
    456..581     +  misc_feature   HIV-1 Ψ: packaging signal of human immunodeficiency virus type 1
    565..903     +  CDS            HIV-1 gag (fragment): gag protein from human immunodeficiency virus 1; gag
   1078..1311    +  misc_feature   RRE: The Rev response element (RRE) of HIV-1 allows for Rev-dependent mRNA export from the nucleus to the cytoplasm.
   1688..1788    +  CDS            Rev (fragment): human immunodeficiency virus 1 (HIV-1) Rev protein; rev; enhances nuclear export of unspliced and incompletely spliced viral mRNAs
   1838..1955    +  misc_feature   cPPT/CTS: central polypurine tract and central termination sequence of HIV-1
   2208..2241    +  protein_bind   loxP: Cre-mediated recombination occurs in the 8-bp core sequence (GCATACAT). Cre recombinase
   2366..2433    +  misc_RNA       tracrRNA (fragment): trans-activating CRISPR RNA for the Streptococcus pyogenes CRISPR/Cas9 system
   2558..2861    +  enhancer       CMV enhancer: human cytomegalovirus immediate early enhancer
   2862..3065    +  promoter       CMV promoter: human cytomegalovirus (CMV) immediate early promoter
   3099..3695    +  CDS            PuroR: puromycin N-acetyltransferase; pac from Streptomyces alboniger; confers resistance to puromycin
   3771..4478    +  CDS            mCherry: mCherry is a basic (constitutively fluorescent) red fluorescent protein published in 2004, derived from Discosoma sp.. It is reported to be a very rapidly-maturing monomer with low acid sensitivity.
   4501..4534    +  protein_bind   loxP: Cre-mediated recombination occurs in the 8-bp core sequence (GCATACAT). Cre recombinase
   4567..4590    +  misc_feature   MCS (fragment): pBluescript multiple cloning site
   4590..5178    +  misc_feature   WPRE: woodchuck hepatitis virus posttranscriptional regulatory element
   5179..5198    +  misc_feature   MCS (fragment): pBluescript multiple cloning site
   5200..5700    +  CDS            nef (fragment): NEF_HV1LA - Experimental evidence at protein level: Swiss-Prot protein existence level 1. Extracellular Nef protein targets CD4(+) T-lymphocytes for apoptosis by interacting with CXCR4 surface receptors. From Human immunodeficiency virus type 1 group M subtype B (isolate Lai) (HIV-1).
   5707..5887    +  LTR            5' LTR (truncated): truncated 5' long terminal repeat (LTR) from HIV-1
   5949..6537    -  rep_origin     ori: high-copy-number ColE1/pMB1/pBR322/pUC origin of replication
   6708..7568    -  CDS            AmpR: β-lactamase; bla; confers resistance to ampicillin, carbenicillin, and related antibiotics
   7569..7673    -  promoter       AmpR promoter: bla
   7732..7784    -  misc_feature   bom (fragment): basis of mobility region from pBR322
   7939..11      +  enhancer       CMV enhancer (across the origin): human cytomegalovirus immediate early enhancer
