[The description below was written by a language model from this plasmid's Addgene catalogue record and pLannotate feature annotations shown in this document.]
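Description:
pSLQ1371-sgGAL4 is a lentiviral CRISPR guide RNA expression plasmid built on the pSLQ1371 backbone, carrying a 20-nt spacer designated sgGAL4 that serves as a control guide. The guide is cloned between BstXI and XhoI sites and, according to the catalogue entry, is transcribed from a mouse U6 (Pol III) promoter. The automated feature table does not annotate the mU6 promoter itself, but it does detect a fragment of the Streptococcus pyogenes tracrRNA scaffold just downstream of where the promoter and spacer would lie, consistent with an sgRNA for the S. pyogenes Cas9/dCas9 system. Cas9 is not encoded on this plasmid and must be provided separately.

Downstream of the sgRNA unit, a CMV enhancer/promoter drives a puromycin N-acetyltransferase gene joined to mCherry, described in the record as a T2A linkage. A single transcript therefore yields both a drug-selection marker and a red fluorescent reporter for enriching and tracking transduced cells. Two loxP sites in the same orientation flank the region containing the sgRNA scaffold and the Puro–mCherry cassette, which would in principle allow its excision by Cre, although the record does not mention this use. A WPRE follows to enhance transcript stability and expression.

The viral framework includes a CMV enhancer/promoter fused to a truncated HIV-1 5' LTR, the Ψ packaging signal with a partial gag sequence, the RRE, cPPT/CTS and a truncated 3' LTR. Virus production therefore requires packaging and envelope functions supplied in trans. In bacteria the plasmid replicates from a high-copy ColE1/pUC-type origin under ampicillin selection. The sequenced record (8,307 nt) is close to the listed size of 8,318 bp.
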