Addgene plasmid #121514: pSLQ1371-sgGAL4
Purpose: sgGAL4 control. Lentiviral mouse U6 (mU6) promoter-driven expression vector that coexpessed Puro-T2A-mCherry from a CMV promoter.
Depositing lab: Ovijit Chaudhuri & Stanley Qi. Depositing organization: Stanford University. Publication: YAP-independent mechanotransduction drives breast cancer progression. Lee JY, Chang JK, Dominguez AA, Lee HP, Nam S, Chang J, Varma S, Qi LS, West RB, Chaudhuri O. Nat Commun. 2019 Apr 23;10(1):1848. doi: 10.1038/s41467-019-09755-0. PubMed 31015465.
Backbone
  Vector backbone: pSLQ1371
  Total vector size (bp): 8318
  Vector type: Mammalian Expression, Lentiviral, CRISPR
  Selectable markers: Puromycin
Growth in bacteria
  Bacterial resistance: Ampicillin, 100 μg/mL
  Growth temperature: 37°C
  Growth strain: NEB Stable
  Copy number: Unknown
Gene/Insert
  Gene/Insert name: sgGAL4
  Species: H. sapiens (human)
  Insert size (bp): 20
  Promoter: mouse U6
  Tag / fusion protein: mCherry (C terminal on backbone)
  Cloning method: Restriction Enzyme; 5′ cloning site BstXI (not destroyed); 3′ cloning site XhoI (not destroyed)
  Sequencing primers: 5′ GAGATCCAGTTTGGTTAGTACCGGG
Resource information
  A portion of this plasmid was derived from a plasmid made by: Antonia A. Dominguez and Lei S. Qi, Stanford University
Terms and licenses: Academic/Nonprofit Terms; Industry Terms: Not Available to Industry
How to cite: pSLQ1371-sgGAL4 was a gift from Ovijit Chaudhuri & Stanley Qi (Addgene plasmid # 121514 ; http://n2t.net/addgene:121514 ; RRID:Addgene_121514)
